>Addgene plasmid #76649 | SRMS gRNA (BRDN0001145510) | addgene full sequence | sequence record 186236 | Addgene Assembled Sequence
CCCGGGTGCAAAGATGGATAAAGTTTTAAACAGAGAGGAATCTTTGCAGCTAATGGACCTTCTAGGTCTT
GAAAGGAGTGGGAATTGGCTCCGGTGCCCGTCAGTGGGCAGAGCGCACATCGCCCACAGTCCCCGAGAAG
TTGGGGGGAGGGGTCGGCAATTGATCCGGTGCCTAGAGAAGGTGGCGCGGGGTAAACTGGGAAAGTGATG
TCGTGTACTGGCTCCGCCTTTTTCCCGAGGGTGGGGGAGAACCGTATATAAGTGCAGTAGTCGCCGTGAA
CGTTCTTTTTCGCAACGGGTTTGCCGCCAGAACACAGGTAAGTGCCGTGTGTGGTTCCCGCGGGCCTGGC
CTCTTTACGGGTTATGGCCCTTGCGTGCCTTGAATTACTTCCACCTGGCTGCAGTACGTGATTCTTGATC
CCGAGCTTCGGGTTGGAAGTGGGTGGGAGAGTTCGAGGCCTTGCGCTTAAGGAGCCCCTTCGCCTCGTGC
TTGAGTTGAGGCCTGGCCTGGGCGCTGGGGCCGCCGCGTGCGAATCTGGTGGCACCTTCGCGCCTGTCTC
GCTGCTTTCGATAAGTCTCTAGCCATTTAAAATTTTTGATGACCTGCTGCGACGCTTTTTTTCTGGCAAG
ATAGTCTTGTAAATGCGGGCCAAGATCTGCACACTGGTATTTCGGTTTTTGGGGCCGCGGGCGGCGACGG
GGCCCGTGCGTCCCAGCGCACATGTTCGGCGAGGCGGGGCCTGCGAGCGCGGCCACCGAGAATCGGACGG
GGGTAGTCTCAAGCTGGCCGGCCTGCTCTGGTGCCTGGCCTCGCGCCGCCGTGTATCGCCCCGCCCTGGG
CGGCAAGGCTGGCCCGGTCGGCACCAGTTGCGTGAGCGGAAAGATGGCCGCTTCCCGGCCCTGCTGCAGG
GAGCTCAAAATGGAGGACGCGGCGCTCGGGAGAGCGGGCGGGTGAGTCACCCACACAAAGGAAAAGGGCC
TTTCCGTCCTCAGCCGTCGCTTCATGTGACTCCACGGAGTACCGGGCGCCGTCCAGGCACCTCGATTAGT
TCTCGAGCTTTTGGAGTACGTCGTCTTTAGGTTGGGGGGAGGGGTTTTATGCGATGGAGTTTCCCCACAC
TGAGTGGGTGGAGACTGAAGTTAGGCCAGCTTGGCACTTGATGTAATTCTCCTTGGAATTTGCCCTTTTT
GAGTTTGGATCTTGGTTCATTCTCAAGCCTCAGACAGTGGTTCAAAGTTTTTTTCTTCCATTTCAGGTGT
CGTGACGTACGGCCACCATGACCGAGTACAAGCCCACGGTGCGCCTCGCCACCCGCGACGACGTCCCCAG
GGCCGTACGCACCCTCGCCGCCGCGTTCGCCGACTACCCCGCCACGCGCCACACCGTCGATCCGGACCGC
CACATCGAGCGGGTCACCGAGCTGCAAGAACTCTTCCTCACGCGCGTCGGGCTCGACATCGGCAAGGTGT
GGGTCGCGGACGACGGCGCCGCCGTGGCGGTCTGGACCACGCCGGAGAGCGTCGAAGCGGGGGCGGTGTT
CGCCGAGATCGGCCCGCGCATGGCCGAGTTGAGCGGTTCCCGGCTGGCCGCGCAGCAACAGATGGAAGGC
CTCCTGGCGCCGCACCGGCCCAAGGAGCCCGCGTGGTTCCTGGCCACCGTCGGAGTCTCGCCCGACCACC
AGGGCAAGGGTCTGGGCAGCGCCGTCGTGCTCCCCGGAGTGGAGGCGGCCGAGCGCGCCGGGGTGCCCGC
CTTCCTGGAGACCTCCGCGCCCCGCAACCTCCCCTTCTACGAGCGGCTCGGCTTCACCGTCACCGCCGAC
GTCGAGGTGCCCGAAGGACCGCGCACCTGGTGCATGACCCGCAAGCCCGGTGCCTGAACGCGTTAAGTCG
ACAATCAACCTCTGGATTACAAAATTTGTGAAAGATTGACTGGTATTCTTAACTATGTTGCTCCTTTTAC
GCTATGTGGATACGCTGCTTTAATGCCTTTGTATCATGCTATTGCTTCCCGTATGGCTTTCATTTTCTCC
TCCTTGTATAAATCCTGGTTGCTGTCTCTTTATGAGGAGTTGTGGCCCGTTGTCAGGCAACGTGGCGTGG
TGTGCACTGTGTTTGCTGACGCAACCCCCACTGGTTGGGGCATTGCCACCACCTGTCAGCTCCTTTCCGG
GACTTTCGCTTTCCCCCTCCCTATTGCCACGGCGGAACTCATCGCCGCCTGCCTTGCCCGCTGCTGGACA
GGGGCTCGGCTGTTGGGCACTGACAATTCCGTGGTGTTGTCGGGGAAATCATCGTCCTTTCCTTGGCTGC
TCGCCTGTGTTGCCACCTGGATTCTGCGCGGGACGTCCTTCTGCTACGTCCCTTCGGCCCTCAATCCAGC
GGACCTTCCTTCCCGCGGCCTGCTGCCGGCTCTGCGGCCTCTTCCGCGTCTTCGCCTTCGCCCTCAGACG
AGTCGGATCTCCCTTTGGGCCGCCTCCCCGCGTCGACTTTAAGACCAATGACTTACAAGGCAGCTGTAGA
TCTTAGCCACTTTTTAAAAGAAAAGGGGGGACTGGAAGGGCTAATTCACTCCCAACGAAGACAAGATCTG
CTTTTTGCTTGTACTGGGTCTCTCTGGTTAGACCAGATCTGAGCCTGGGAGCTCTCTGGCTAACTAGGGA
ACCCACTGCTTAAGCCTCAATAAAGCTTGCCTTGAGTGCTTCAAGTAGTGTGTGCCCGTCTGTTGTGTGA
CTCTGGTAACTAGAGATCCCTCAGACCCTTTTAGTCAGTGTGGAAAATCTCTAGCAGTACGTATAGTAGT
TCATGTCATCTTATTATTCAGTATTTATAACTTGCAAAGAAATGAATATCAGAGAGTGAGAGGAACTTGT
TTATTGCAGCTTATAATGGTTACAAATAAAGCAATAGCATCACAAATTTCACAAATAAAGCATTTTTTTC
ACTGCATTCTAGTTGTGGTTTGTCCAAACTCATCAATGTATCTTATCATGTCTGGCTCTAGCTATCCCGC
CCCTAACTCCGCCCATCCCGCCCCTAACTCCGCCCAGTTCCGCCCATTCTCCGCCCCATGGCTGACTAAT
TTTTTTTATTTATGCAGAGGCCGAGGCCGCCTCGGCCTCTGAGCTATTCCAGAAGTAGTGAGGAGGCTTT
TTTGGAGGCCTAGGGACGTACCCAATTCGCCCTATAGTGAGTCGTATTACGCGCGCTCACTGGCCGTCGT
TTTACAACGTCGTGACTGGGAAAACCCTGGCGTTACCCAACTTAATCGCCTTGCAGCACATCCCCCTTTC
GCCAGCTGGCGTAATAGCGAAGAGGCCCGCACCGATCGCCCTTCCCAACAGTTGCGCAGCCTGAATGGCG
AATGGG
[124 nt withheld, positions 3367-3490]
C
[91 nt withheld, positions 3492-3582]
A
[49 nt withheld, positions 3584-3632]
CCTTTGACGTTGGAGTCCACGTTCTTT
[37 nt withheld, positions 3660-3696]
ACCCTATCTCGGTCTATTCTTTTGATTTATAAGGGATTTTGCCGATTTCGGCCTATTGGTTAAAAAATGA
GCTGATTTAACAAAAATTTAACGCGAATTTTAACAAAATATTAACGCTTACAATTTAGGTGGCACTTTTC
GGGGAAATGTGCGCGGAACCCCTATTTGTTTATTTTTCTAAATACATTCAAATATGTATCCGCTCATGAG
ACAATAACCCTGATAAATGCTTCAATAATATTGAAAAAGGAAGAGTATGAGTATTCAACATTTCCGTGTC
GCCCTTATTCCCTTTTTTGCGGCATTTTGCCTTCCTGTTTTTGCTCACCCAGAAACGCTGGTGAAAGTAA
AAGATGCTGAAGATCAGTTGGGTGCACGAGTGGGTTACATCGAACTGGATCTCAACAGCGGTAAGATCCT
TGAGAGTTTTCGCCCCGAAGAACGTTTTCCAATGATGAGCACTTTTAAAGTTCTGCTATGTGGCGCGGTA
TTATCCCGTATTGACGCCGGGCAAGAGCAACTCGGTCGCCGCATACACTATTCTCAGAATGACTTGGTTG
AGTACTCACCAGTCACAGAAAAGCATCTTACGGATGGCATGACAGTAAGAGAATTATGCAGTGCTGCCAT
AACCATGAGTGATAACACTGCGGCCAACTTACTTCTGACAACGATCGGAGGACCGAAGGAGCTAACCGCT
TTTTTGCACAACATGGGGGATCATGTAACTCGCCTTGATCGTTGGGAACCGGAGCTGAATGAAGCCATAC
CAAACGACGAGCGTGACACCACGATGCCTGTAGCAATGGCAACAACGTTGCGCAAACTATTAACTGGCGA
ACTACTTACTCTAGCTTCCCGGCAACAATTAATAGACTGGATGGAGGCGGATAAAGTTGCAGGACCACTT
CTGCGCTCGGCCCTTCCGGCTGGCTGGTTTATTGCTGATAAATCTGGAGCCGGTGAGCGTGGGTCTCGCG
GTATCATTGCAGCACTGGGGCCAGATGGTAAGCCCTCCCGTATCGTAGTTATCTACACGACGGGGAGTCA
GGCAACTATGGATGAACGAAATAGACAGATCGCTGAGATAGGTGCCTCACTGATTAAGCATTGGTAACTG
TCAGACCAAGTTTACTCATATATACTTTAGATTGATTTAAAACTTCATTTTTAATTTAAAAGGATCTAGG
TGAAGATCCTTTTTGATAATCTCATGACCAAAATCCCTTAACGTGAGTTTTCGTTCCACTGAGCGTCAGA
CCCCGTAGAAAAGATCAAAGGATCTTCTTGAGATCCTTTTTTTCTGCGCGTAATCTGCTGCTTGCAAACA
AAAAAACCACCGCTACCAGCGGTGGTTTGTTTGCCGGATCAAGAGCTACCAACTCTTTTTCCGAAGGTAA
CTGGCTTCAGCAGAGCGCAGATACCAAATACTGTTCTTCTAGTGTAGCCGTAGTTAGGCCACCACTTCAA
GAACTCTGTAGCACCGCCTACATACCTCGCTCTGCTAATCCTGTTACCAGTGGCTGCTGCCAGTGGCGAT
AAGTCGTGTCTTACCGGGTTGGACTCAAGACGATAGTTACCGGATAAGGCGCAGCGGTCGGGCTGAACGG
GGGGTTCGTGCACACAGCCCAGCTTGGAGCGAACGACCTACACCGAACTGAGATACCTACAGCGTGAGCT
ATGAGAAAGCGCCACGCTTCCCGAAGGGAGAAAGGCGGACAGGTATCCGGTAAGCGGCAGGGTCGGAACA
GGAGAGCGCACGAGGGAGCTTCCAGGGGGAAACGCCTGGTATCTTTATAGTCCTGTCGGGTTTCGCCACC
TCTGACTTGAGCGTCGATTTTTGTGATGCTCGTCAGGGGGGCGGAGCCTATGGAAAAACGCCAGCAACGC
GGCCTTTTTACGGTTCCTGGCCTTTTGCTGGCCTTTTGCTCACATGTTCTTTCCTGCGTTATCCCCTGAT
TCTGTGGATAACCGTATTACCGCCTTTGAGTGAGCTGATACCGCTCGCCGCAGCCGAACGACCGAGCGCA
GCGAGTCAGTGAGCGAGGAAGCGGAAGAGCGCCCAATACGCAAACCGCCTCTCCCCGCGCGTTGGCCGAT
TCATTAATGCAGCTGGCACGACAGGTTTCCCGACTGGAAAGCGGGCAGTGAGCGCAACGCAATTAATGTG
AGTTAGCTCACTCATTAGGCACCCCAGGCTTTACACTTTATGCTTCCGGCTCGTATGTTGTGTGGAATTG
TGAGCGGATAACAATTTCACACAGGAAACAGCTATGACCATGATTACGCCAAGCGCGCAATTAACCCTCA
CTAAAGGGAACAAAAGCTGGAGCTGCAAGCTTAATGTAGTCTTATGCAATACTCTTGTAGTCTTGCAACA
TGGTAACGATGAGTTAGCAACATGCCTTACAAGGAGAGAAAAAGCACCGTGCATGCCGATTGGTGGAAGT
AAGGTGGTACGATCGTGCCTTATTAGGAAGGCAACAGACGGGTCTGACATGGATTGGACGAACCACTGAA
TTGCCGCATTGCAGAGATATTGTATTTAAGTGCCTAGCTCGATACATAAACGGGTCTCTCTGGTTAGACC
AGATCTGAGCCTGGGAGCTCTCTGGCTAACTAGGGAACCCACTGCTTAAGCCTCAATAAAGCTTGCCTTG
AGTGCTTCAAGTAGTGTGTGCCCGTCTGTTGTGTGACTCTGGTAACTAGAGATCCCTCAGACCCTTTTAG
TCAGTGTGGAAAATCTCTAGCAGTGGCGCCCGAACAGGGACTTGAAAGCGAAAGGGAAACCAGAGGAGCT
CTCTCGACGCAGGACTCGGCTTGCTGAAGCGCGCACGGCAAGAGGCGAGGGGCGGCGACTGGTGAGTACG
CCAAAAATTTTGACTAGCGGAGGCTAGAAGGAGAGAGATGGGTGCGAGAGCGTCAGTATTAAGCGGGGGA
GAATTAGATCGCGATGGGAAAAAATTCGGTTAAGGCCAGGGGGAAAGAAAAAATATAAATTAAAACATAT
AGTATGGGCAAGCAGGGAGCTAGAACGATTCGCAGTTAATCCTGGCCTGTTAGAAACATCAGAAGGCTGT
AGACAAATACTGGGACAGCTACAACCATCCCTTCAGACAGGATCAGAAGAACTTAGATCATTATATAATA
CAGTAGCAACCCTCTATTGTGTGCATCAAAGGATAGAGATAAAAGACACCAAGGAAGCTTTAGACAAGAT
AGAGGAAGAGCAAAACAAAAGTAAGACCACCGCACAGCAAGCGGCCGCTGATCTTCAGACCTGGAGGAGG
AGATATGAGGGACAATTGGAGAAGTGAATTATATAAATATAAAGTAGTAAAAATTGAACCATTAGGAGTA
GCACCCACCAAGGCAAAGAGAAGAGTGGTGCAGAGAGAAAAAAGAGCAGTGGGAATAGGAGCTTTGTTCC
TTGGGTTCTTGGGAGCAGCAGGAAGCACTATGGGCGCAGCGTCAATGACGCTGACGGTACAGGCCAGACA
ATTATTGTCTGGTATAGTGCAGCAGCAGAACAATTTGCTGAGGGCTATTGAGGCGCAACAGCATCTGTTG
CAACTCACAGTCTGGGGCATCAAGCAGCTCCAGGCAAGAATCCTGGCTGTGGAAAGATACCTAAAGGATC
AACAGCTCCTGGGGATTTGGGGTTGCTCTGGAAAACTCATTTGCACCACTGCTGTGCCTTGGAATGCTAG
TTGGAGTAATAAATCTCTGGAACAGATTTGGAATCACACGACCTGGATGGAGTGGGACAGAGAAATTAAC
AATTACACAAGCTTAATACACTCCTTAATTGAAGAATCGCAAAACCAGCAAGAAAAGAATGAACAAGAAT
TATTGGAATTAGATAAATGGGCAAGTTTGTGGAATTGGTTTAACATAACAAATTGGCTGTGGTATATAAA
ATTATTCATAATGATAGTAGGAGGCTTGGTAGGTTTAAGAATAGTTTTTGCTGTACTTTCTATAGTGAAT
AGAGTTAGGCAGGGATATTCACCATTATCGTTTCAGACCCACCTCCCAACCCCGAGGGGACCCAGAGAGG
GCCTATTTCCCATGATTCCTTCATATTTGCATATACGATACAAGGCTGTTAGAGAGATAATTAGAATTAA
TTTGACTGTAAACACAAAGATATTAGTACAAAATACGTGACGTAGAAAGTAATAATTTCTTGGGTAGTTT
GCAGTTTTAAAATTATGTTTTAAAATGGACTATCATATGCTTACCGTAACTTGAAAGTATTTCGATTTCT
TGGCTTTATATATCTTGTGGAAAGGACGAAACACCGTTGCAGCTGGTACTTTAGCGGTTTTAGAGCTAGA
AATAGCAAGTTAAAATAAGGCTAGTCCGTTATCAACTTGAAAAAGTGGCACCGAGTCGGTGCTTTTTTAA
GCTTGGCGTAACTAGATCTTGAGACAAATGGCAGTATTCATCCACAATTTTAAAAGAAAAGGGGGGATTG
GGGGGTACAGTGCAGGGGAAAGAATAGTAGACATAATAGCAACAGACATACAAACTAAAGAATTACAAAA
ACAAATTACAAAAATTCAAAATTTTCGGGTTTATTACAGGGACAGCAGAGATCCACTTTGGCGCCGGCTC
GAGGGGG
Features (pLannotate 1.2.2; 29 found; start..end, strand, type, name):
     14..80      +  CDS            small t antigen (fragment): SV40 (simian virus 40) small t antigen
    106..317     +  promoter       EF-1α core promoter: core promoter for human elongation factor EF-1α
    318..1256    +  intron         EF-1α intron A: intron upstream of the start codon of human EF-1α
   1278..1877    +  CDS            PuroR (fragment): puromycin N-acetyltransferase; pac from Streptomyces; confers resistance to puromycin
   1893..2481    +  misc_feature   WPRE: woodchuck hepatitis virus posttranscriptional regulatory element
   2532..2551    +  misc_feature   cPPT/CTS (fragment): central polypurine tract and central termination sequence of HIV-1
   2553..2786    +  LTR            3' LTR (ΔU3): self-inactivating 3' long terminal repeat (LTR) from HIV-1
   2864..2985    +  polyA_signal   SV40 poly(A) signal: SV40 polyadenylation signal
   3025..3160    +  rep_origin     SV40 ori: SV40 origin of replication
   3181..3199    -  promoter       T7 promoter: promoter for bacteriophage T7 RNA polymerase
   3207..3362    +  CDS            lacZα (fragment): LacZα fragment of β-galactosidase; lacZ fragment
   3367..3795    +  rep_origin     f1 ori (sequence partly withheld): f1 bacteriophage origin of replication; arrow indicates direction of (+) strand synthesis
   3848..3952    +  promoter       AmpR promoter: bla
   3953..4813    +  CDS            AmpR: β-lactamase; bla; confers resistance to ampicillin, carbenicillin, and related antibiotics
   4984..5572    +  rep_origin     ori: high-copy-number ColE1/pMB1/pBR322/pUC origin of replication
   5755..5847    +  CDS            lacI (fragment): lac repressor; lacI; The lac repressor binds to the lac operator to inhibit transcription in E. coli. This inhibition can be relieved by adding lactose or isopropyl-β-D-thiogalactopyranoside (IPTG).
   5860..5881    +  protein_bind   CAP binding site: CAP binding activates transcription in the presence of cAMP. E. coli catabolite activator protein
   5896..5926    +  promoter       lac promoter: promoter for the E. coli lac operon
   5934..5950    +  protein_bind   lac operator: The lac repressor binds to the lac operator to inhibit transcription in E. coli. This inhibition can be relieved by adding lactose or isopropyl-β-D-thiogalactopyranoside (IPTG). lac repressor encoded by lacI
   5995..6013    +  promoter       T3 promoter: promoter for bacteriophage T3 RNA polymerase
   6041..6267    +  promoter       RSV promoter: Rous sarcoma virus enhancer/promoter
   6268..6448    +  LTR            5' LTR (truncated): truncated 5' long terminal repeat (LTR) from HIV-1
   6495..6620    +  misc_feature   HIV-1 Ψ: packaging signal of human immunodeficiency virus type 1
   6604..6967    +  CDS            HIV-1 gag (fragment): gag protein from human immunodeficiency virus 1; gag
   7113..7346    +  misc_feature   RRE: The Rev response element (RRE) of HIV-1 allows for Rev-dependent mRNA export from the nucleus to the cytoplasm.
   7723..7749    +  CDS            Rev (fragment): human immunodeficiency virus 1 (HIV-1) Rev protein; rev; enhances nuclear export of unspliced and incompletely spliced viral mRNAs
   7753..7993    +  promoter       U6 promoter: RNA polymerase III promoter for human U6 snRNA
   8023..8098    +  misc_RNA       gRNA scaffold: guide RNA scaffold for the Streptococcus pyogenes CRISPR/Cas9 system
   8154..8271    +  misc_feature   cPPT/CTS: central polypurine tract and central termination sequence of HIV-1
