[The description below was written by a language model from this plasmid's Addgene catalogue record and pLannotate feature annotations shown in this document.]
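Description:
SRMS gRNA (BRDN0001145510) is a third-generation lentiviral CRISPR guide plasmid built on the lentiGuide-Puro backbone and designed to target the human SRMS gene, which the record associates with a kinome-focused gRNA collection. In bacteria it is maintained as a high-copy plasmid through a ColE1/pUC-type origin and selected with ampicillin via the β-lactamase gene. The backbone also carries an f1 origin, an SV40 origin and poly(A) signal, and remnants of lac and T7/T3 cloning-vector elements that play no role in the payload.

The lentiviral transfer cassette begins with an RSV promoter fused to a truncated HIV-1 5' LTR, which drives Tat-independent production of the genomic RNA in packaging cells. This is followed by the Ψ packaging signal with a partial gag sequence, the Rev response element for nuclear export, and a cPPT/CTS to aid nuclear import. It ends in a ΔU3 self-inactivating 3' LTR.

Within this unit, the human U6 RNA polymerase III promoter expresses the SRMS-specific spacer joined to the Streptococcus pyogenes Cas9 guide RNA scaffold. A separate EF-1α core promoter with its intron A drives puromycin N-acetyltransferase, followed by a WPRE to enhance transcript expression, allowing puromycin selection of transduced mammalian cells.

The plasmid does not encode Cas9, so it is meant to be used with a separate Cas9 lentiviral vector or in cells that already express Cas9. Its typical use is knockout of SRMS in human cells by Cas9-mediated cleavage. The 8,323-nt annotated sequence is consistent with the catalogue description.
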