Addgene plasmid #76649: SRMS gRNA (BRDN0001145510)
Purpose: 3rd generation lentiviral gRNA plasmid targeting human SRMS
Depositing lab: John Doench & David Root. Depositing organization: Broad Institute. Publication: Optimized sgRNA design to maximize activity and minimize off-target effects of CRISPR-Cas9. Doench JG, Fusi N, Sullender M, Hegde M, Vaimberg EW, Donovan KF, Smith I, Tothova Z, Wilen C, Orchard R, Virgin HW, Listgarten J, Root DE. Nat Biotechnol. 2016 Jan 18. doi: 10.1038/nbt.3437. PubMed 26780180.
Backbone
  Vector backbone: lentiGuide-Puro
  Backbone manufacturer: Zhang Lab (Addgene plasmid # 52963)
  Vector type: Mammalian Expression, Lentiviral, CRISPR
  Selectable markers: Puromycin
Growth in bacteria
  Bacterial resistance: Ampicillin, 100 μg/mL
  Growth temperature: 37°C
  Growth strain: DH5alpha
  Copy number: High Copy
Gene/Insert
  Gene/Insert name: SRMS (alt names: SRMS; NM_080823.3)
  gRNA/shRNA sequence: TTGCAGCTGGTACTTTAGCG
  Species: H. sapiens (human)
  Entrez Gene: SRMS (a.k.a. SRM, C20orf148, dJ697K14.1)
  Promoter: hU6
  Cloning method: Unknown
  Sequencing primers: 5′ U6-F; 3′ pS2-R
Terms and licenses: Academic/Nonprofit Terms; Industry Terms: Not Available to Industry
Depositor comments: The gRNA was designed to target the following Genbank reference sequence(s): NM_080823.3. Note that this plasmid does NOT contain Cas9. It should be used in conjunction with lentiCas9-Blast (Addgene #52962) or otherwise with cell lines already expressing Cas9. Browse the full kinome gRNA library at http://www.addgene.org/pooled-library/broadgpp-human-kinome/ or visit http://www.broadinstitute.org/rnai/public/ for detailed protocols and information.
How to cite: SRMS gRNA (BRDN0001145510) was a gift from John Doench & David Root (Addgene plasmid # 76649 ; http://n2t.net/addgene:76649 ; RRID:Addgene_76649)
