>Addgene plasmid #76649 | SRMS gRNA (BRDN0001145510) | depositor partial sequence | sequence record 144109 | Target Sequence
TTGCAGCTGGTACTTTAGCG
