>Addgene plasmid #76649 | SRMS gRNA (BRDN0001145510) | addgene partial sequence | sequence record 186235 | hU6-F
GTGACGCTAGAAAGTAATAATTTCTTGGGTAGCTTTGCAGCTTTTAAAATTATGTTTTAAAATGGACTAT
CATATGCTTACCGTAACTTGAAAGTATTTCGATTTCTTGGCTTTATATATCTTGTGGAAAGGACGAAACA
CCGTTGCAGCTGGTACTTTAGCGGTTTTAGAGCTAGAAATAGCAAGTTAAAATAAGGCTAGTCCGTTATC
AACTTGAAAAAGTGGCACCGAGTCGGTGCTTTTTTAAGCTTGGCGTAACTAGATCTTGAGACAAATGGCA
GTATTCATCCACAATTTTAAAAGAAAAGGGGGGATTGGGGGGTACAGTGCAGGGGAAAGAATAGTAGACA
TAATAGCAACAGACATACAAACTAAAGAATTACAAAAACAAATTACAAAAATTCAAAATTTTCGGGTTTA
TTACAGGGACAGCAGAGATCCACTTTGGCGCCGGCTCGAGGGGGCCCGGGTGCAAAGATGGATAAAGTTT
TAAACAGAGAGGAATCTTTGCAGCTAATGGACCTTCTAGGTCTTGAAAGGAGTGGGAATTGGCTCCGGTG
CCCGTCAGTG
